Addgene plasmid #203071: Salsa-BC230-P3D2
Purpose: Expression of barcoded reporter plasmid for PRESTO-Salsa; EGFP/BC230
Depositing lab: Noah Palm. Depositing organization: Yale University. Publication: Highly multiplexed bioactivity screening reveals human and microbiota metabolome-GPCRome interactions. Chen H, Rosen CE, Gonzalez-Hernandez JA, Song D, Potempa J, Ring AM, Palm NW. Cell. 2023 Jul 6;186(14):3095-3110.e19. doi: 10.1016/j.cell.2023.05.024. Epub 2023 Jun 14. PubMed 37321219.
Backbone
  Vector backbone: pCER206
  Vector type: Mammalian Expression
Growth in bacteria
  Bacterial resistance: Ampicillin, 100 μg/mL
  Growth temperature: 37°C
  Growth strain: DH5alpha
  Copy number: High Copy
Gene/Insert
  Gene/Insert name: EGFP/BC230
  Species: Synthetic
  Insert size (bp): 730
  Promoter: Tet Response Element (TRE)
  Cloning method: Restriction Enzyme; 5′ cloning site BsrGI (not destroyed); 3′ cloning site HindIII (not destroyed)
  Sequencing primers: 5′ Custom primer (GAAGCGCGATCACATGG)
Terms and licenses: Academic/Nonprofit Terms; Industry Terms: Not Available to Industry
How to cite: Salsa-BC230-P3D2 was a gift from Noah Palm (Addgene plasmid # 203071 ; http://n2t.net/addgene:203071 ; RRID:Addgene_203071)
