[The description below was written by a language model from this plasmid's Addgene catalogue record and pLannotate feature annotations shown in this document.]
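Description:
Salsa-BC230-P3D2 is a 5.1 kb mammalian expression plasmid built on the pCER206 backbone and serves as one of the barcoded reporter plasmids for PRESTO-Salsa, a highly multiplexed screening platform for GPCR bioactivity. It is propagated in E. coli as a high-copy plasmid through a ColE1/pUC-type origin and is selected with ampicillin via the β-lactamase gene and its native promoter. No mammalian selection marker is annotated; the short lacI, SV40 large T antigen and aminoglycoside phosphotransferase matches appear to be backbone remnants rather than functional genes.

The payload is a synthetic insert of about 730 bp comprising EGFP followed by the nucleotide barcode BC230, placed between BsrGI and HindIII sites and driven by a Tet response element promoter. The feature table shows a tetO-containing response element flanked by minimal promoters on both sides, an arrangement that looks bidirectional. On one strand a TRE3G-type minimal promoter fragment leads into the mammalian codon-optimised EGFP coding sequence. An SV40 poly(A) signal lies downstream of it, although it is annotated in the reverse orientation. On the other strand a minimal CMV promoter faces a cloning-site remnant, a rabbit β-globin intron and exon fragment, and a β-globin poly(A) signal, with no annotated coding sequence. The barcode itself is not annotated, but it presumably sits in the short region just after EGFP, so that it would be carried on the reporter transcript.

Because the TRE is silent without a tetracycline-controlled transactivator, reporter transcription depends on such an activator being supplied. The record does not describe how the transactivator is delivered or coupled to receptor activity. The unique barcode would let this reporter's output be distinguished from other members of the series in pooled experiments.
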