Features (pLannotate 1.2.2; 17 found; start..end, strand, type, name):
      2..55      +  CDS            lacI (fragment): lac repressor; lacI; The lac repressor binds to the lac operator to inhibit transcription in E. coli. This inhibition can be relieved by adding lactose or isopropyl-β-D-thiogalactopyranoside (IPTG).
    388..443     -  polyA_signal   β-globin poly(A) signal: rabbit β-globin polyadenylation signal (Gil and Proudfoot, 1987)
    518..640     -  CDS            HBB: HBB_COLGU - Experimental evidence at transcript level: Swiss-Prot protein existence level 2. Involved in oxygen transport from the lung to the various peripheral tissues. From Colobus guereza (Mantled guereza) (Eastern black-and-white colobus monkey).
    644..1216    -  intron         β-globin intron: intron from rabbit β-globin gene
   1312..1343    -  misc_feature   MCS (fragment): pUC18/19 multiple cloning site
   1437..1475    -  promoter       minimal CMV promoter: human cytomegalovirus (CMV) immediate early promoter
   1493..1708    -  protein_bind   tetracycline response element (fragment): contains seven copies of the tetracycline operator tetO tetracycline repressor TetR
   1708..1753    +  promoter       TRE3GV promoter (fragment): 3rd-generation Tet-responsive promoter that can be activated by binding of Tet-On® 3G, optimized for retroviral and lentiviral vectors
   1829..1856    +  misc_feature   MCS (fragment): pBluescript multiple cloning site
   1861..2580    +  CDS            EGFP: the original enhanced GFP (Yang et al., 1996) mammalian codon-optimized
   2591..2613    +  misc_feature   MCS (fragment): pBluescript multiple cloning site
   2627..2761    -  polyA_signal   SV40 poly(A) signal: SV40 polyadenylation signal
   2784..2867    -  CDS            large T antigen (fragment): large T antigen from SV40 (simian virus 40)
   2861..3091    -  CDS            str (fragment): STR_KLEPN - Protein inferred from homology: Swiss-Prot protein existence level 3. The aminoglycoside phosphotransferases achieve inactivation of their antibiotic substrates by phosphorylation. From Klebsiella pneumoniae.
   3210..3314    +  promoter       AmpR promoter: bla
   3315..4175    +  CDS            AmpR: β-lactamase; bla; confers resistance to ampicillin, carbenicillin, and related antibiotics
   4346..4934    +  rep_origin     ori: high-copy-number ColE1/pMB1/pBR322/pUC origin of replication
>Addgene plasmid #203071 | Salsa-BC230-P3D2 | addgene full sequence | sequence record 421417 | Addgene NGS Result
AGCGCCCAATACGCAAACCGCCTCTCCCCGCGCGTTGGCCGATTCATTAATGCAGTCGAGGGATCTCCAT
AAGAGAAGAGGGACAGCTATGACTGGGAGTAGTCAGGAGAGGAGGAAAAATCTGGCTAGTAAAACATGTA
AGGAAAATTTTAGGGATGTTAAAGAAAAAAATAACACAAAACAAAATATAAAAAAAATCTAACCTCAAGT
CAAGGCTTTTCTATGGAATAAGGAATGGACAGCAGGGGGCTGTTTCATATACTGATGACCTCTTTATAGC
CAACCTTTGTTCATGGCAGCCAGCATATGGGCATATGTTGCCAAACTCTAAACCAAATACTCATTCTGAT
GTTTTAAATGATTTGCCCTCCCATATGTCCTTCCGAGTGAGAGACACAAAAAATTCCAACACACTATTGC
AATGAAAATAAATTTCCTTTATTAGCCAGAAGTCAGATGCTCAAGGGGCTTCATGATGTCCCCATAATTT
TTGGCAGAGGGAAAAAGATCGATCTCAGTGGTATTTGTGAGCCAGGGCATTGGCCACACCAGCCACCACC
TTCTGATAGGCAGCCTGCACCTGAGGAGTGAATTCTTTGCCAAAATGATGAGACAGCACAACAACCAGCA
CGTTGCCCAGGAGCTGTAGGAAAGAGAAGAAGGCATGAACATGGTTAGCAGAGGGGCCCGGTTTGGACTC
AGAGTATTTTATCCTCATCTCAAACAGTGTATATCATTGTAACCATAAAGAGAAAGGCAGGATGATGACC
AGGGTGTAGTTGTTTCTACCAATAAGAATATTTCCACGCCAGCCAGAATTTATATGCAGAAATATTCTAC
CTTATCATTTAATTATAACAATTGTTCTCTAAAACTGTGCTGAAGTACAATATAATATACCCTGATTGCC
TTGAAAAAAAAGTGATTAGAGAAAGTACTTACAATCTGACAAATAAACAAAAGTGAATTTAAAAATTCGT
TACAAATGCAAGCTAAAGTTTAACGAAAAAGTTACAGAAAATGAAAAGAAAATAAGAGGAGACAATGGTT
GTCAACAGAGTAGAAAGTGAAAGAAACAAAATTATCATGAGGGTCCATGGTGATACAAGGGACATCTTCC
CATTCTAAACAACACCCTGAAAACTTTGCCCCCTCCATATAACATGAATTTTACAATAGCGAAAAAGAAA
GAACAATCAAGGGTCCCCAAACTCACCCTGAAGTTCTCAGCTCTAGAGATATCGTCGAGGCCGCGCTAGC
GTTTAAACTGTCGACCTTAATTAAGAGATCTGCTCGAGGCGCGTCAGCTGACTAGAGGATCCCCGGGTAC
CGAGCTCGAATTCGGGGCCGCGGAGGCTGGATCGGTCCCGGTGTCTTCTATGGAGGTCAAAACAGCGTGG
ATGGCGTCTCCAGGCGATCTGACGGTTCACTAAACGAGCTCTGCTTATATAGGCCTCCCACCGTACACGC
CTACCTCGACCCGGGTACCGAGCTCGACTTTCACTTTTCTCTATCACTGATAGGGAGTGGTAAACTCGAC
TTTCACTTTTCTCTATCACTGATAGGGAGTGGTAAACTCGACTTTCACTTTTCTCTATCACTGATAGGGA
GTGGTAAACTCGACTTTCACTTTTCTCTATCACTGATAGGGAGTGGTAAACTCGACTTTCACTTTTCTCT
ATCACTGATAGGGAGTGGTAAACTCGACCTATATAAGCAGAGCTCGTTTAGTGAACCGTCAGATCGCCTG
GAGACGCCATCCACGCTGTTTTGACCTCCATAGAAGACACCGGGACCGATCCAGCCTCCGCGGCCCCGAA
TTCCTGCAGCGGCCGCTCTAGAACTAGTGGATCCCCGCGGATGGTGAGCAAGGGCGAGGAGCTGTTCACC
GGGGTGGTGCCCATCCTGGTCGAGCTGGACGGCGACGTAAACGGCCACAAGTTCAGCGTGTCCGGCGAGG
GCGAGGGCGATGCCACCTACGGCAAGCTGACCCTGAAGTTCATCTGCACCACCGGCAAGCTGCCCGTGCC
CTGGCCCACCCTCGTGACCACCCTGACCTACGGCGTGCAGTGCTTCAGCCGCTACCCCGACCACATGAAG
CAGCACGACTTCTTCAAGTCCGCCATGCCCGAAGGCTACGTCCAGGAGCGCACCATCTTCTTCAAGGACG
ACGGCAACTACAAGACCCGCGCCGAGGTGAAGTTCGAGGGCGACACCCTGGTGAACCGCATCGAGCTGAA
GGGCATCGACTTCAAGGAGGACGGCAACATCCTGGGGCACAAGCTGGAGTACAACTACAACAGCCACAAC
GTCTATATCATGGCCGACAAGCAGAAGAACGGCATCAAGGTGAACTTCAAGATCCGCCACAACATCGAGG
ACGGCAGCGTGCAGCTCGCCGACCACTACCAGCAGAACACCCCCATCGGCGACGGCCCCGTGCTGCTGCC
CGACAACCACTACCTGAGCACCCAGTCCGCCCTGAGCAAAGACCCCAACGAGAAGCGCGATCACATGGTC
CTGCTGGAGTTCGTGACCGCCGCCGGGATCACTCTCGGCATGGACGAGCTGTACAAGTAAGCACGTCGGA
GAATTCGATATCAAGCTTGTCGACCTAGTTCTAGAGGATCCAGACATGATAAGATACATTGATGAGTTTG
GACAAACCACAACTAGAATGCAGTGAAAAAAATGCTTTATTTGTGAAATTTGTGATGCTATTGCTTTATT
TGTAACCATTATAAGCTGCAATAAACAAGTTAACAACAACAATTGCATTCATTTTATGTTTCAGGTTCAG
GGGGAGGTGTGGGAGGTTTTTTAAAGCAAGTAAAACCTCTACAAATGTGGTATGGCTGATTATGATCCTG
CAAGCCTCGTCGTCCTGGCCGGACCACGCTATCTGTGCAAGGTCCCCGGCCCCGGACGCGCGCTCCATGA
GCAGAGCGCCCGCCGCCGAGGCGAAGACTCGGGCGGCGCCCTGCCCGTCCCACCAGGTCAACAGGCGGTA
ACCGGCCTCTTCATCGGGAATGCGCGCGACCTTCAGCATCGCCGGCATGTCCCCCTGGCGGACGGGAAGT
ATCCAGCTCGACCAAGCTGGCCGCGTCGAGTGAAGACGAAAGGGCCTCGTGATACGCCTATTTTTATAGG
TTAATGTCATGATAATAATGGTTTCTTAGACGTCAGGTGGCACTTTTCGGGGAAATGTGCGCGGAACCCC
TATTTGTTTATTTTTCTAAATACATTCAAATATGTATCCGCTCATGAGACAATAACCCTGATAAATGCTT
CAATAATATTGAAAAAGGAAGAGTATGAGTATTCAACATTTCCGTGTCGCCCTTATTCCCTTTTTTGCGG
CATTTTGCCTTCCTGTTTTTGCTCACCCAGAAACGCTGGTGAAAGTAAAAGATGCTGAAGATCAGTTGGG
TGCACGAGTGGGTTACATCGAACTGGATCTCAACAGCGGTAAGATCCTTGAGAGTTTTCGCCCCGAAGAA
CGTTTTCCAATGATGAGCACTTTTAAAGTTCTGCTATGTGGCGCGGTATTATCCCGTGTTGACGCCGGGC
AAGAGCAACTCGGTCGCCGCATACACTATTCTCAGAATGACTTGGTTGAGTACTCACCAGTCACAGAAAA
GCATCTTACGGATGGCATGACAGTAAGAGAATTATGCAGTGCTGCCATAACCATGAGTGATAACACTGCG
GCCAACTTACTTCTGACAACGATCGGAGGACCGAAGGAGCTAACCGCTTTTTTGCACAACATGGGGGATC
ATGTAACTCGCCTTGATCGTTGGGAACCGGAGCTGAATGAAGCCATACCAAACGACGAGCGTGACACCAC
GATGCCTGTAGCAATGGCAACAACGTTGCGCAAACTATTAACTGGCGAACTACTTACTCTAGCTTCCCGG
CAACAATTAATAGACTGGATGGAGGCGGATAAAGTTGCAGGACCACTTCTGCGCTCGGCCCTTCCGGCTG
GCTGGTTTATTGCTGATAAATCTGGAGCCGGTGAGCGTGGGTCTCGCGGTATCATTGCAGCACTGGGGCC
AGATGGTAAGCCCTCCCGTATCGTAGTTATCTACACGACGGGGAGTCAGGCAACTATGGATGAACGAAAT
AGACAGATCGCTGAGATAGGTGCCTCACTGATTAAGCATTGGTAACTGTCAGACCAAGTTTACTCATATA
TACTTTAGATTGATTTAAAACTTCATTTTTAATTTAAAAGGATCTAGGTGAAGATCCTTTTTGATAATCT
CATGACCAAAATCCCTTAACGTGAGTTTTCGTTCCACTGAGCGTCAGACCCCGTAGAAAAGATCAAAGGA
TCTTCTTGAGATCCTTTTTTTCTGCGCGTAATCTGCTGCTTGCAAACAAAAAAACCACCGCTACCAGCGG
TGGTTTGTTTGCCGGATCAAGAGCTACCAACTCTTTTTCCGAAGGTAACTGGCTTCAGCAGAGCGCAGAT
ACCAAATACTGTTCTTCTAGTGTAGCCGTAGTTAGGCCACCACTTCAAGAACTCTGTAGCACCGCCTACA
TACCTCGCTCTGCTAATCCTGTTACCAGTGGCTGCTGCCAGTGGCGATAAGTCGTGTCTTACCGGGTTGG
ACTCAAGACGATAGTTACCGGATAAGGCGCAGCGGTCGGGCTGAACGGGGGGTTCGTGCACACAGCCCAG
CTTGGAGCGAACGACCTACACCGAACTGAGATACCTACAGCGTGAGCTATGAGAAAGCGCCACGCTTCCC
GAAGGGAGAAAGGCGGACAGGTATCCGGTAAGCGGCAGGGTCGGAACAGGAGAGCGCACGAGGGAGCTTC
CAGGGGGAAACGCCTGGTATCTTTATAGTCCTGTCGGGTTTCGCCACCTCTGACTTGAGCGTCGATTTTT
GTGATGCTCGTCAGGGGGGCGGAGCCTATGGAAAAACGCCAGCAACGCGGCCTTTTTACGGTTCCTGGCC
TTTTGCTGGCCTTTTGCTCACATGTTCTTTCCTGCGTTATCCCCTGATTCTGTGGATAACCGTATTACCG
CCTTTGAGTGAGCTGATACCGCTCGCCGCAGCCGAACGACCGAGCGCAGCGAGTCAGTGAGCGAGGAAGC
GGAAG
