>Addgene plasmid #203071 | Salsa-BC230-P3D2 | depositor partial sequence | sequence record 393944 | BC230
GCACGTCGGA
